>Addgene plasmid #118454 | pDRF1-GW ymVenus | depositor full sequence | sequence record 223817 | pDRF1-GW ymVenus sequence 7686 bps
CAAGCTTCCTGAAACGGAGAAACATAAACAGGCATTGCTGGGATCACCCATACATCACTCTGTTTTGCCT
GACCTTTTCCGGTAATTTGAAAACAAACCCGGTCTCGAAGCGGAGATCCGGCGATAATTACCGCAGAAAT
AAACCCATACACGAGACGTAGAACCAGCCGCACATGGCCGGAGAAACTCCTGCGAGAATTTCGTAAACTC
GCGCGCATTGCATCTGTATTTCCTAATGCGGCACTTCCAGGCCTCGATCGAGACCGTTTATCCATTGCTT
TTTTGTTGTCTTTTTCCCTCGTTCACAGAAAGTCTGAAGAAGCTATAGTAGAACTATGAGCTTTTTTTGT
TTCTGTTTTCCTTTTTTTTTTTTTTACCTCTGTGGAAATTGTTACTCTCACACTCTTTAGTTCGTTTGTT
TGTTTTGTTTATTCCAATTATGACCGGTGACGAAACGTGGTCGATGGTGGGTACCGCTTATGCTCCCCTC
CATTAGTTTCGATTATATAAAAAGGCCAAATATTGTATTATTTTCAAATGTCCTATCATTATCGTCTAAC
ATCTAATTTCTCTTAAATTTTTTCTCTTTCTTTCCTATAACACCAATAGTGAAAATCTTTTTTTCTTCTA
TATCTACAAAAACTTTTTTTTTCTATCAACCTCGTTGATAAATTTTTTCTTTAACAATCGTTAATAATTA
ATTAATTGGAAAATAACCATTTTTTCTCTCTTTTATACACACATTCAAAAGAAAGAAAAAAAATATACCC
CAGCCTCGACTAGTGAATTCGCGGCCATCACAAGTTTGTACAAAAAAGCAGGCTGCTAGCACTAGTAAGC
TTTTAATTAAATGTCTAAAGGTGAAGAATTATTCACTGGTGTTGTCCCAATTTTGGTTGAATTAGATGGT
GATGTTAATGGTCACAAATTTTCTGTCTCCGGTGAAGGTGAAGGTGATGCTACTTACGGTAAATTGACCT
TAAAATTGATTTGTACTACTGGTAAATTGCCAGTTCCATGGCCAACCTTAGTCACTACTTTAGGTTATGG
TTTGCAATGTTTTGCTAGATACCCAGATCATATGAAACAACATGACTTTTTCAAGTCTGCCATGCCAGAA
GGTTATGTTCAAGAAAGAACTATTTTTTTCAAAGATGACGGTAACTACAAGACCAGAGCTGAAGTCAAGT
TTGAAGGTGATACCTTAGTTAATAGAATCGAATTAAAAGGTATTGATTTTAAAGAAGATGGTAACATTTT
AGGTCACAAATTGGAATACAACTATAACTCTCACAATGTTTACATCACTGCTGACAAACAAAAGAATGGT
ATCAAAGCTAACTTCAAAATTAGACACAACATTGAAGATGGTGGTGTTCAATTAGCTGACCATTATCAAC
AAAATACTCCAATTGGTGATGGTCCAGTCTTGTTACCAGACAACCATTACTTATCCTATCAATCTAAATT
ATCCAAAGATCCAAACGAAAAGAGAGACCACATGGTCTTGTTAGAATTTGTTACTGCTGCTGGTATTACC
CATGGTATGGATGAATTGTACAAATAAGCGGCCGCACCCAGCTTTCTTGTACAAAGTGGTGTAGTTAATT
CATGATGGCCGCTGCAGGTCGACCTCGAGGGGGGGCCCGGTACCCAATTCGCCCTATAGTGAGTCGTATT
ACGCGCGGATCCAGCTTTGGACTTCTTCGCCAGAGGTTTGGTCAAGTCTCCAATCAAGGTTGTCGGCTTG
TCTACCTTGCCAGAAATTTACGAAAAGATGGAAAAGGGTCAAATCGTTGGTAGATACGTTGTTGACACTT
CTAAATAAGCGAATTTCTTATGATTTATGATTTTTATTATTAAATAAGTTATAAAAAAAATAAGTGTATA
CAAATTTTAAAGTGACTCTTAGGTTTTAAAACGANAATTCTTATTCTTGAGTAACTCTTTCCTGTAGGTC
AGGTTGCTTTCTCAGGTATAGCATGAGGTCGCTCTTATTGACCACACCTCTACCGGCATGCCAATTCACT
GGCCGTCGTTTTACAACGTCGTGACTGGGAAAACCCTGGCGTTACCCAACTTAATCGCCTTGCAGCACAT
CCCCCTTTCGCCAGCTGGCGTAATAGCGAAGAGGCCCGCACCGATCGCCCTTCCCAACAGTTGCGCAGCC
TGAATGGCGAATGGCGCCTGATGCGGTATTTTCTCCTTACGCATCTGTGCGGTATTTCACACCGCATAAT
CGGATCGTACTTGTTACCCATCATTGAATTTTGAACATCCGAACCTGGGAGTTTTCCCTGAAACAGATAG
TATATTTGAACCTGTATAATAATATATAGTCTAGCGCTTTACGGAAGACAATGTATGTATTTCGGTTCCT
GGAGAAACTATTGCATCTATTGCATAGGTAATCTTGCACGTCGCATCCCCGGTTCATTTTCTGCGTTTCC
ATCTTGCACTTCAATAGCATATCTTTGTTAACGAAGCATCTGTGCTTCATTTTGTAGAACAAAAATGCAA
CGCGAGAGCGCTAATTTTTCAAACAAAGAATCTGAGCTGCATTTTTACAGAACAGAAATGCAACGCGAAA
GCGCTATTTTACCAACGAAGAATCTGTGCTTCATTTTTGTAAAACAAAAATGCAACGCGAGAGCGCTAAT
TTTTCAAACAAAGAATCTGAGCTGCATTTTTACAGAACAGAAATGCAACGCGAGAGCGCTATTTTACCAA
CAAAGAATCTATACTTCTTTTTTGTTCTACAAAAATGCATCCCGAGAGCGCTATTTTTCTAACAAAGCAT
CTTAGATTACTTTTTTTCTCCTTTGTGCGCTCTATAATGCAGTCTCTTGATAACTTTTTGCACTGTAGGT
CCGTTAAGGTTAGAAGAAGGCTACTTTGGTGTCTATTTTCTCTTCCATAAAAAAAGCCTGACTCCACTTC
CCGCGTTTACTGATTACTAGCGAAGCTGCGGGTGCATTTTTTCAAGATAAAGGCATCCCCGATTATATTC
TATACCGATGTGGATTGCGCATACTTTGTGAACAGAAAGTGATAGCGTTGATGATTCTTCATTGGTCAGA
AAATTATGAACGGTTTCTTCTATTTTGTCTCTATATACTACGTATAGGAAATGTTTACATTTTCGTATTG
TTTTCGATTCACTCTATGAATAGTTCTTACTACAATTTTTTTGTCTAAAGAGTAATACTAGAGATAAACA
TAAAAAATGTAGAGGTCGAGTTTAGATGCAAGTTCAAGGAGCGAAAGGTGGATGGGTAGGTTATATAGGG
ATATAGCACAGAGATATATAGCAAAGAGATACTTTTGAGCAATGTTTGTGGAAGCGGTATTCGCAATATT
TTAGTAGCTCGTTACAGTCCGGTGCGTTTTTGGTTTTTTGAAAGTGCGTCTTCAGAGCGCTTTTGGTTTT
CAAAAGCGCTCTGAAGTTCCTATACTTTCTAGCTAGAGAATAGGAACTTCGGAATAGGAACTTCAAAGCG
TTTCCGAAAACGAGCGCTTCCGAAAATGCAACGCGAGCTGCGCACATACAGCTCACTGTTCACGTCGCAC
CTATATCTGCGTGTTGCCTGTATATATATATACATGAGAAGAACGGCATAGTGCGTGTTTATGCTTAAAT
GCGTACTTATATGCGTCTATTTATGTAGGATGAAAGGTAGTCTAGTACCTCCTGTGATATTATCCCATTC
CATGCGGGGTATCGTATGCTTCCTTCAGCACTACCCTTTAGCTGTTCTATATGCTGCCACTCCTCAATTG
GATTAGTCTCATCCTTCAATGCTATCATTTCCTTTGATATTGGATCGATCCGATGATAAGCTGTCAAACA
TGAGAATTGGGTAATAACTGATATAATTAAATTGAAGCTCTAATTTGTGAGTTTAGTATACATGCATTTA
CTTATAATACAGTTTTTTAGTTTTGCTGGCCGCATCTTCTCAAATATGCTTCCCAGCCTGCTTTTCTGTA
ACGTTCACCCTCTACCTTAGCATCCCTTCCCTTTGCAAATAGTCCTCTTCCAACAATAATAATGTCAGAT
CCTGTAGAGACCACATCATCCACGGTTCTATACTGTTGACCCAATGCGTCTCCCTTGTCATCTAAACCCA
CACCGGGTGTCATAATCAACCAATCGTAACCTTCATCTCTTCCACCCATGTCTCTTTGAGCAATAAAGCC
GATAACAAAATCTTTGTCGCTCTTCGCAATGTCAACAGTACCCTTAGTATATTCTCCAGTAGATAGGGAG
CCCTTGCATGACAATTCTGCTAACATCAAAAGGCCTCTAGGTTCCTTTGTTACTTCTTCTGCCGCCTGCT
TCAAACCGCTAACAATACCTGGGCCCACCACACCGTGTGCATTCGTAATGTCTGCCCATTCTGCTATTCT
GTATACACCCGCAGAGTACTGCAATTTGACTGTATTACCAATGTCAGCAAATTTTCTGTCTTCGAAGAGT
AAAAAATTGTACTTGGCGGATAATGCCTTTAGCGGCTTAACTGTGCCCTCCATGGAAAAATCAGTCAAGA
TATCCACATGTGTTTTTAGTAAACAAATTTTGGGACCTAATGCTTCAACTAACTCCAGTAATTCCTTGGT
GGTACGAACATCCAATGAAGCACACAAGTTTGTTTGCTTTTCGTGCATGATATTAAATAGCTTGGCAGCA
ACAGGACTAGGATGAGTAGCAGCACGTTCCTTATATGTAGCTTTCGACATGATTTATCTTCGTTTCCTGC
ATGTTTTTGTTCTGTGCAGTTGGGTTAAGAATACTGGGCAATTTCATGTTTCTTCAACACTACATATGCG
TATATATACCAATCTAAGTCTGTGCTCCTTCCTTCGTTCTTCCTTCTGTTCGGAGATTACCGAATCAAAA
AAATTTCAAGGAAACCGAAATCAAAAAAAAGAATAAAAAAAAAATGATGAATTGAAAAGCTAATTCTTGA
AGACGAAAGGGCCTCGTGATACGCCTATTTTTATAGGTTAATGTCATGATAATAATGGTTTCTTAGACGT
CAGGTGGCACTTTTCGGGGAAATGTGCGCGGAACCCCTATTTGTTTATTTTTCTAAATACATTCAAATAT
GTATCCGCTCATGAGACAATAACCCTGATAAATGCTTCAATAATATTGAAAAAGGAAGAGTATGAGTATT
CAACATTTCCGTGTCGCCCTTATTCCCTTTTTTGCGGCATTTTGCCTTCCTGTTTTTGCTCACCCAGAAA
CGCTGGTGAAAGTAAAAGATGCTGAAGATCAGTTGGGTGCACGAGTGGGTTACATCGAACTGGATCTCAA
CAGCGGTAAGATCCTTGAGAGTTTTCGCCCCGAAGAACGTTTTCCAATGATGAGCACTTTTAAAGTTCTG
CTATGTGGCGCGGTATTATCCCGTATTGACGCCGGGCAAGAGCAACTCGGTCGCCGCATACACTATTCTC
AGAATGACTTGGTTGAGTACTCACCAGTCACAGAAAAGCATCTTACGGATGGCATGACAGTAAGAGAATT
ATGCAGTGCTGCCATAACCATGAGTGATAACACTGCGGCCAACTTACTTCTGACAACGATCGGAGGACCG
AAGGAGCTAACCGCTTTTTTGCACAACATGGGGGATCATGTAACTCGCCTTGATCGTTGGGAACCGGAGC
TGAATGAAGCCATACCAAACGACGAGCGTGACACCACGATGCCTGTAGCAATGGCAACAACGTTGCGCAA
ACTATTAACTGGCGAACTACTTACTCTAGCTTCCCGGCAACAATTAATAGACTGGATGGAGGCGGATAAA
GTTGCAGGACCACTTCTGCGCTCGGCCCTTCCGGCTGGCTGGTTTATTGCTGATAAATCTGGAGCCGGTG
AGCGTGGGTCTCGCGGTATCATTGCAGCACTGGGGCCAGATGGTAAGCCCTCCCGTATCGTAGTTATCTA
CACGACGGGGAGTCAGGCAACTATGGATGAACGAAATAGACAGATCGCTGAGATAGGTGCCTCACTGATT
AAGCATTGGTAACTGTCAGACCAAGTTTACTCATATATACTTTAGATTGATTTAAAACTTCATTTTTAAT
TTAAAAGGATCTAGGTGAAGATCCTTTTTGATAATCTCATGACCAAAATCCCTTAACGTGAGTTTTCGTT
CCACTGAGCGTCAGACCCCGTAGAAAAGATCAAAGGATCTTCTTGAGATCCTTTTTTTCTGCGCGTAATC
TGCTGCTTGCAAACAAAAAAACCACCGCTACCAGCGGTGGTTTGTTTGCCGGATCAAGAGCTACCAACTC
TTTTTCCGAAGGTAACTGGCTTCAGCAGAGCGCAGATACCAAATACTGTTCTTCTAGTGTAGCCGTAGTT
AGGCCACCACTTCAAGAACTCTGTAGCACCGCCTACATACCTCGCTCTGCTAATCCTGTTACCAGTGGCT
GCTGCCAGTGGCGATAAGTCGTGTCTTACCGGGTTGGACTCAAGACGATAGTTACCGGATAAGGCGCAGC
GGTCGGGCTGAACGGGGGGTTCGTGCACACAGCCCAGCTTGGAGCGAACGACCTACACCGAACTGAGATA
CCTACAGCGTGAGCTATGAGAAAGCGCCACGCTTCCCGAAGGGAGAAAGGCGGACAGGTATCCGGTAAGC
GGCAGGGTCGGAACAGGAGAGCGCACGAGGGAGCTTCCAGGGGGAAACGCCTGGTATCTTTATAGTCCTG
TCGGGTTTCGCCACCTCTGACTTGAGCGTCGATTTTTGTGATGCTCGTCAGGGGGGCGGAGCCTATGGAA
AAACGCCAGCAACGCGGCCTTTTTACGGTTCCTGGCCTTTTGCTGGCCTTTTGCTCACATGTTCTTTCCT
GCGTTATCCCCTGATTCTGTGGATAACCGTATTACCGCCTTTGAGTGAGCTGATACCGCTCGCCGCAGCC
GAACGACCGAGCGCAGCGAGTCAGTGAGCGAGGAAGCGGAAGAGCGCCCAATACGCAAACCGCCTCTCCC
CGCGCGTTGGCCGATTCATTAATGCAGCTGGCACGACAGGTTTCCCGACTGGAAAGCGGGCAGTGAGCGC
AACGCAATTAATGTGAGTTAGCTCACTCATTAGGCACCCCAGGCTTTACACTTTATGCTTCCGGCTCGTA
TGTTGTGTGGAATTGTGAGCGGATAACAATTTCACACAGGAAACAGCTATGACCATGATTACGCCAAGCT
TACCGCATCAGGAAATTGTAAGCGTTAATATTTTGTTAAAATTCGCGTTAAATTTTTGTTAAATCAGCTC
ATTTTTTAACCAATAGGCCGAAATCGGCAAAATCCCTTATAAATCAAAAGAATAGACCGAGATAGGGT
[37 nt withheld, positions 7349-7385]
AAAGAACGTGGACTCCAACGTCAAAGG
[49 nt withheld, positions 7413-7461]
T
[91 nt withheld, positions 7463-7553]
G
[124 nt withheld, positions 7555-7678]
CCATTCGC
Features (pLannotate 1.2.2; 25 found; start..end, strand, type, name):
      3..257     -  CDS            BRP1 (fragment): BRP1_YEAST - Protein predicted: Swiss-Prot protein existence level 4. From Saccharomyces cerevisiae (strain ATCC 204508 / S288c) (Baker's yeast).
    359..375     -  promoter       ARG4 promoter (fragment): S. cerevisiae ARG4
    480..563     +  CDS            YG007_YEAST: Protein predicted: Swiss-Prot protein existence level 4. From Saccharomyces cerevisiae (strain ATCC 204508 / S288c) (Baker's yeast).
    800..824     +  protein_bind   attB1: mutant version of attB; recombination site for the Gateway® BP reaction BP Clonase™
    851..1567    +  CDS            yeGFP: yeast-enhanced green fluorescent protein codons optimized for translation in S. cerevisiae and C. albicans
   1576..1600    -  protein_bind   attB2: mutant version of attB; recombination site for the Gateway® BP reaction BP Clonase™
   1628..1654    +  misc_feature   MCS (fragment): pBluescript multiple cloning site
   1663..1681    -  promoter       T7 promoter: promoter for bacteriophage T7 RNA polymerase
   1682..1825    +  CDS            ADH1 (fragment): ADH1_YEAST - Also known as ADC1. Experimental evidence at protein level: Swiss-Prot protein existence level 1. This isozyme preferentially catalyzes the conversion of primary unbranched alcohols to their corresponding aldehydes. Also shows activity toward secondary alcohols. From Saccharomyces cerevisiae (strain ATCC 204508 / S288c) (Baker's yeast).
   1829..2016    +  terminator     ADH1 terminator: S. cerevisiae ADH1; transcription terminator for the S. cerevisiae alcohol dehydrogenase 1 (ADH1) gene
   2024..2181    +  CDS            lacZα (fragment): LacZα fragment of β-galactosidase; lacZ fragment
   2187..2238    -  misc_feature   bom (fragment): basis of mobility region from pBR322
   2243..2326    +  CDS            RAF1 (fragment): RAF_YEAST - Experimental evidence at transcript level: Swiss-Prot protein existence level 2. Antagonizes transcriptional repression of recombinase FLP by REP1-REP2. May play a role in plasmid partitioning. From Saccharomyces cerevisiae (strain ATCC 204508 / S288c) (Baker's yeast).
   2480..3826    -  rep_origin     2μ ori: yeast 2μ plasmid origin of replication
   3831..3847    -  promoter       tet promoter (fragment): E. coli promoter for tetracycline efflux protein gene
   3937..4740    -  CDS            URA3: orotidine-5'-phosphate decarboxylase, required for uracil biosynthesis; S. cerevisiae URA3; yeast auxotrophic marker, counterselectable with 5-fluoroorotic acid (5-FOA)
   4741..4956    -  promoter       URA3 promoter: S. cerevisiae URA3
   5067..5171    +  promoter       AmpR promoter: bla
   5172..6032    +  CDS            AmpR: β-lactamase; bla; confers resistance to ampicillin, carbenicillin, and related antibiotics
   6203..6791    +  rep_origin     ori: high-copy-number ColE1/pMB1/pBR322/pUC origin of replication
   6974..7066    +  CDS            lacI (fragment): lac repressor; lacI; The lac repressor binds to the lac operator to inhibit transcription in E. coli. This inhibition can be relieved by adding lactose or isopropyl-β-D-thiogalactopyranoside (IPTG).
   7079..7100    +  protein_bind   CAP binding site: CAP binding activates transcription in the presence of cAMP. E. coli catabolite activator protein
   7115..7145    +  promoter       lac promoter: promoter for the E. coli lac operon
   7153..7169    +  protein_bind   lac operator: The lac repressor binds to the lac operator to inhibit transcription in E. coli. This inhibition can be relieved by adding lactose or isopropyl-β-D-thiogalactopyranoside (IPTG). lac repressor encoded by lacI
   7250..7678    -  rep_origin     f1 ori (sequence partly withheld): f1 bacteriophage origin of replication; arrow indicates direction of (+) strand synthesis
