>Addgene plasmid #118454 | pDRF1-GW ymVenus | addgene full sequence | sequence record 236954 | Addgene NGS Result
CAAGCTTCCTGAAACGGAGAAACATAAACAGGCATTGCTGGGATCACCCATACATCACTCTGTTTTGCCT
GACCTTTTCCGGTAATTTGAAAACAAACCCGGTCTCGAAGCGGAGATCCGGCGATAATTACCGCAGAAAT
AAACCCATACACGAGACGTAGAACCAGCCGCACATGGCCGGAGAAACTCCTGCGAGAATTTCGTAAACTC
GCGCGCATTGCATCTGTATTTCCTAATGCGGCACTTCCAGGCCTCGATCGAGACCGTTTATCCATTGCTT
TTTTGTTGTCTTTTTCCCTCGTTCACAGAAAGTCTGAAGAAGCTATAGTAGAACTATGAGCTTTTTTTGT
TTCTGTTTTCCTTTTTTTTTTTTTTACCTCTGTGGAAATTGTTACTCTCACACTCTTTAGTTCGTTTGTT
TGTTTTGTTTATTCCAATTATGACCGGTGACGAAACGTGGTCGATGGTGGGTACCGCTTATGCTCCCCTC
CATTAGTTTCGATTATATAAAAAGGCCAAATATTGTATTATTTTCAAATGTCCTATCATTATCGTCTAAC
ATCTAATTTCTCTTAAATTTTTTCTCTTTCTTTCCTATAACACCAATAGTGAAAATCTTTTTTTCTTCTA
TATCTACAAAAACTTTTTTTTTCTATCAACCTCGTTGATAAATTTTTTCTTTAACAATCGTTAATAATTA
ATTAATTGGAAAATAACCATTTTTTCTCTCTTTTATACACACATTCAAAAGAAAGAAAAAAAATATACCC
CAGCCTCGACTAGTGAATTCGCGGCCATCACAAGTTTGTACAAAAAAGCAGGCTGCTAGCACTAGTAAGC
TTTTAATTAAATGTCTAAAGGTGAAGAATTATTCACTGGTGTTGTCCCAATTTTGGTTGAATTAGATGGT
GATGTTAATGGTCACAAATTTTCTGTCTCCGGTGAAGGTGAAGGTGATGCTACTTACGGTAAATTGACCT
TAAAATTGATTTGTACTACTGGTAAATTGCCAGTTCCATGGCCAACCTTAGTCACTACTTTAGGTTATGG
TTTGCAATGTTTTGCTAGATACCCAGATCATATGAAACAACATGACTTTTTCAAGTCTGCCATGCCAGAA
GGTTATGTTCAAGAAAGAACTATTTTTTTCAAAGATGACGGTAACTACAAGACCAGAGCTGAAGTCAAGT
TTGAAGGTGATACCTTAGTTAATAGAATCGAATTAAAAGGTATTGATTTTAAAGAAGATGGTAACATTTT
AGGTCACAAATTGGAATACAACTATAACTCTCACAATGTTTACATCACTGCTGACAAACAAAAGAATGGT
ATCAAAGCTAACTTCAAAATTAGACACAACATTGAAGATGGTGGTGTTCAATTAGCTGACCATTATCAAC
AAAATACTCCAATTGGTGATGGTCCAGTCTTGTTACCAGACAACCATTACTTATCCTATCAATCTAAATT
ATCCAAAGATCCAAACGAAAAGAGAGACCACATGGTCTTGTTAGAATTTGTTACTGCTGCTGGTATTACC
CATGGTATGGATGAATTGTACAAATAAGCGGCCGCACCCAGCTTTCTTGTACAAAGTGGTGTAGTTAATT
CATGATGGCCGCTGCAGGTCGACCTCGAGGGGGGGCCCGGTACCCAATTCGCCCTATAGTGAGTCGTATT
ACGCGCGGATCCAGCTTTGGACTTCTTCGCCAGAGGTTTGGTCAAGTCTCCAATCAAGGTTGTCGGCTTG
TCTACCTTGCCAGAAATTTACGAAAAGATGGAAAAGGGTCAAATCGTTGGTAGATACGTTGTTGACACTT
CTAAATAAGCGAATTTCTTATGATTTATGATTTTTATTATTAAATAAGTTATAAAAAAAATAAGTGTATA
CAAATTTTAAAGTGACTCTTAGGTTTTAAAACGAAAATTCTTATTCTTGAGTAACTCTTTCCTGTAGGTC
AGGTTGCTTTCTCAGGTATAGCATGAGGTCGCTCTTATTGACCACACCTCTACCGGCATGCCAATTCACT
GGCCGTCGTTTTACAACGTCGTGACTGGGAAAACCCTGGCGTTACCCAACTTAATCGCCTTGCAGCACAT
CCCCCTTTCGCCAGCTGGCGTAATAGCGAAGAGGCCCGCACCGATCGCCCTTCCCAACAGTTGCGCAGCC
TGAATGGCGAATGGCGCCTGATGCGGTATTTTCTCCTTACGCATCTGTGCGGTATTTCACACCGCATAAT
CGGATCGTACTTGTTACCCATCATTGAATTTTGAACATCCGAACCTGGGAGTTTTCCCTGAAACAGATAG
TATATTTGAACCTGTATAATAATATATAGTCTAGCGCTTTACGGAAGACAATGTATGTATTTCGGTTCCT
GGAGAAACTATTGCATCTATTGCATAGGTAATCTTGCACGTCGCATCCCCGGTTCATTTTCTGCGTTTCC
ATCTTGCACTTCAATAGCATATCTTTGTTAACGAAGCATCTGTGCTTCATTTTGTAGAACAAAAATGCAA
CGCGAGAGCGCTAATTTTTCAAACAAAGAATCTGAGCTGCATTTTTACAGAACAGAAATGCAACGCGAAA
GCGCTATTTTACCAACGAAGAATCTGTGCTTCATTTTTGTAAAACAAAAATGCAACGCGAGAGCGCTAAT
TTTTCAAACAAAGAATCTGAGCTGCATTTTTACAGAACAGAAATGCAACGCGAGAGCGCTATTTTACCAA
CAAAGAATCTATACTTCTTTTTTGTTCTACAAAAATGCATCCCGAGAGCGCTATTTTTCTAACAAAGCAT
CTTAGATTACTTTTTTTCTCCTTTGTGCGCTCTATAATGCAGTCTCTTGATAACTTTTTGCACTGTAGGT
CCGTTAAGGTTAGAAGAAGGCTACTTTGGTGTCTATTTTCTCTTCCATAAAAAAAGCCTGACTCCACTTC
CCGCGTTTACTGATTACTAGCGAAGCTGCGGGTGCATTTTTTCAAGATAAAGGCATCCCCGATTATATTC
TATACCGATGTGGATTGCGCATACTTTGTGAACAGAAAGTGATAGCGTTGATGATTCTTCATTGGTCAGA
AAATTATGAACGGTTTCTTCTATTTTGTCTCTATATACTACGTATAGGAAATGTTTACATTTTCGTATTG
TTTTCGATTCACTCTATGAATAGTTCTTACTACAATTTTTTTGTCTAAAGAGTAATACTAGAGATAAACA
TAAAAAATGTAGAGGTCGAGTTTAGATGCAAGTTCAAGGAGCGAAAGGTGGATGGGTAGGTTATATAGGG
ATATAGCACAGAGATATATAGCAAAGAGATACTTTTGAGCAATGTTTGTGGAAGCGGTATTCGCAATATT
TTAGTAGCTCGTTACAGTCCGGTGCGTTTTTGGTTTTTTGAAAGTGCGTCTTCAGAGCGCTTTTGGTTTT
CAAAAGCGCTCTGAAGTTCCTATACTTTCTAGCTAGAGAATAGGAACTTCGGAATAGGAACTTCAAAGCG
TTTCCGAAAACGAGCGCTTCCGAAAATGCAACGCGAGCTGCGCACATACAGCTCACTGTTCACGTCGCAC
CTATATCTGCGTGTTGCCTGTATATATATATACATGAGAAGAACGGCATAGTGCGTGTTTATGCTTAAAT
GCGTACTTATATGCGTCTATTTATGTAGGATGAAAGGTAGTCTAGTACCTCCTGTGATATTATCCCATTC
CATGCGGGGTATCGTATGCTTCCTTCAGCACTACCCTTTAGCTGTTCTATATGCTGCCACTCCTCAATTG
GATTAGTCTCATCCTTCAATGCTATCATTTCCTTTGATATTGGATCGATCCGATGATAAGCTGTCAAACA
TGAGAATTGGGTAATAACTGATATAATTAAATTGAAGCTCTAATTTGTGAGTTTAGTATACATGCATTTA
CTTATAATACAGTTTTTTAGTTTTGCTGGCCGCATCTTCTCAAATATGCTTCCCAGCCTGCTTTTCTGTA
ACGTTCACCCTCTACCTTAGCATCCCTTCCCTTTGCAAATAGTCCTCTTCCAACAATAATAATGTCAGAT
CCTGTAGAGACCACATCATCCACGGTTCTATACTGTTGACCCAATGCGTCTCCCTTGTCATCTAAACCCA
CACCGGGTGTCATAATCAACCAATCGTAACCTTCATCTCTTCCACCCATGTCTCTTTGAGCAATAAAGCC
GATAACAAAATCTTTGTCGCTCTTCGCAATGTCAACAGTACCCTTAGTATATTCTCCAGTAGATAGGGAG
CCCTTGCATGACAATTCTGCTAACATCAAAAGGCCTCTAGGTTCCTTTGTTACTTCTTCTGCCGCCTGCT
TCAAACCGCTAACAATACCTGGGCCCACCACACCGTGTGCATTCGTAATGTCTGCCCATTCTGCTATTCT
GTATACACCCGCAGAGTACTGCAATTTGACTGTATTACCAATGTCAGCAAATTTTCTGTCTTCGAAGAGT
AAAAAATTGTACTTGGCGGATAATGCCTTTAGCGGCTTAACTGTGCCCTCCATGGAAAAATCAGTCAAGA
TATCCACATGTGTTTTTAGTAAACAAATTTTGGGACCTAATGCTTCAACTAACTCCAGTAATTCCTTGGT
GGTACGAACATCCAATGAAGCACACAAGTTTGTTTGCTTTTCGTGCATGATATTAAATAGCTTGGCAGCA
ACAGGACTAGGATGAGTAGCAGCACGTTCCTTATATGTAGCTTTCGACATGATTTATCTTCGTTTCCTGC
ATGTTTTTGTTCTGTGCAGTTGGGTTAAGAATACTGGGCAATTTCATGTTTCTTCAACACTACATATGCG
TATATATACCAATCTAAGTCTGTGCTCCTTCCTTCGTTCTTCCTTCTGTTCGGAGATTACCGAATCAAAA
AAATTTCAAGGAAACCGAAATCAAAAAAAAGAATAAAAAAAAAATGATGAATTGAAAAGCTAATTCTTGA
AGACGAAAGGGCCTCGTGATACGCCTATTTTTATAGGTTAATGTCATGATAATAATGGTTTCTTAGACGT
CAGGTGGCACTTTTCGGGGAAATGTGCGCGGAACCCCTATTTGTTTATTTTTCTAAATACATTCAAATAT
GTATCCGCTCATGAGACAATAACCCTGATAAATGCTTCAATAATATTGAAAAAGGAAGAGTATGAGTATT
CAACATTTCCGTGTCGCCCTTATTCCCTTTTTTGCGGCATTTTGCCTTCCTGTTTTTGCTCACCCAGAAA
CGCTGGTGAAAGTAAAAGATGCTGAAGATCAGTTGGGTGCACGAGTGGGTTACATCGAACTGGATCTCAA
CAGCGGTAAGATCCTTGAGAGTTTTCGCCCCGAAGAACGTTTTCCAATGATGAGCACTTTTAAAGTTCTG
CTATGTGGCGCGGTATTATCCCGTATTGACGCCGGGCAAGAGCAACTCGGTCGCCGCATACACTATTCTC
AGAATGACTTGGTTGAGTACTCACCAGTCACAGAAAAGCATCTTACGGATGGCATGACAGTAAGAGAATT
ATGCAGTGCTGCCATAACCATGAGTGATAACACTGCGGCCAACTTACTTCTGACAACGATCGGAGGACCG
AAGGAGCTAACCGCTTTTTTGCACAACATGGGGGATCATGTAACTCGCCTTGATCGTTGGGAACCGGAGC
TGAATGAAGCCATACCAAACGACGAGCGTGACACCACGATGCCTGTAGCAATGGCAACAACGTTGCGCAA
ACTATTAACTGGCGAACTACTTACTCTAGCTTCCCGGCAACAATTAATAGACTGGATGGAGGCGGATAAA
GTTGCAGGACCACTTCTGCGCTCGGCCCTTCCGGCTGGCTGGTTTATTGCTGATAAATCTGGAGCCGGTG
AGCGTGGGTCTCGCGGTATCATTGCAGCACTGGGGCCAGATGGTAAGCCCTCCCGTATCGTAGTTATCTA
CACGACGGGGAGTCAGGCAACTATGGATGAACGAAATAGACAGATCGCTGAGATAGGTGCCTCACTGATT
AAGCATTGGTAACTGTCAGACCAAGTTTACTCATATATACTTTAGATTGATTTAAAACTTCATTTTTAAT
TTAAAAGGATCTAGGTGAAGATCCTTTTTGATAATCTCATGACCAAAATCCCTTAACGTGAGTTTTCGTT
CCACTGAGCGTCAGACCCCGTAGAAAAGATCAAAGGATCTTCTTGAGATCCTTTTTTTCTGCGCGTAATC
TGCTGCTTGCAAACAAAAAAACCACCGCTACCAGCGGTGGTTTGTTTGCCGGATCAAGAGCTACCAACTC
TTTTTCCGAAGGTAACTGGCTTCAGCAGAGCGCAGATACCAAATACTGTTCTTCTAGTGTAGCCGTAGTT
AGGCCACCACTTCAAGAACTCTGTAGCACCGCCTACATACCTCGCTCTGCTAATCCTGTTACCAGTGGCT
GCTGCCAGTGGCGATAAGTCGTGTCTTACCGGGTTGGACTCAAGACGATAGTTACCGGATAAGGCGCAGC
GGTCGGGCTGAACGGGGGGTTCGTGCACACAGCCCAGCTTGGAGCGAACGACCTACACCGAACTGAGATA
CCTACAGCGTGAGCTATGAGAAAGCGCCACGCTTCCCGAAGGGAGAAAGGCGGACAGGTATCCGGTAAGC
GGCAGGGTCGGAACAGGAGAGCGCACGAGGGAGCTTCCAGGGGGAAACGCCTGGTATCTTTATAGTCCTG
TCGGGTTTCGCCACCTCTGACTTGAGCGTCGATTTTTGTGATGCTCGTCAGGGGGGCGGAGCCTATGGAA
AAACGCCAGCAACGCGGCCTTTTTACGGTTCCTGGCCTTTTGCTGGCCTTTTGCTCACATGTTCTTTCCT
GCGTTATCCCCTGATTCTGTGGATAACCGTATTACCGCCTTTGAGTGAGCTGATACCGCTCGCCGCAGCC
GAACGACCGAGCGCAGCGAGTCAGTGAGCGAGGAAGCGGAAGAGCGCCCAATACGCAAACCGCCTCTCCC
CGCGCGTTGGCCGATTCATTAATGCAGCTGGCACGACAGGTTTCCCGACTGGAAAGCGGGCAGTGAGCGC
AACGCAATTAATGTGAGTTAGCTCACTCATTAGGCACCCCAGGCTTTACACTTTATGCTTCCGGCTCGTA
TGTTGTGTGGAATTGTGAGCGGATAACAATTTCACACAGGAAACAGCTATGACCATGATTACGCCAAGCT
TACCGCATCAGGAAATTGTAAGCGTTAATATTTTGTTAAAATTCGCGTTAAATTTTTGTTAAATCAGCTC
ATTTTTTAACCAATAGGCCGAAATCGGCAAAATCCCTTATAAATCAAAAGAATAGACCGAGATAGGGT
[37 nt withheld, positions 7349-7385]
AAAGAACGTGGACTCCAACGTCAAAGG
[49 nt withheld, positions 7413-7461]
T
[91 nt withheld, positions 7463-7553]
G
[124 nt withheld, positions 7555-7678]
CCATTCGC
Features (pLannotate 1.2.2; 25 found; start..end, strand, type, name):
      3..257     -  CDS            BRP1 (fragment): BRP1_YEAST - Protein predicted: Swiss-Prot protein existence level 4. From Saccharomyces cerevisiae (strain ATCC 204508 / S288c) (Baker's yeast).
    359..375     -  promoter       ARG4 promoter (fragment): S. cerevisiae ARG4
    480..563     +  CDS            YG007_YEAST: Protein predicted: Swiss-Prot protein existence level 4. From Saccharomyces cerevisiae (strain ATCC 204508 / S288c) (Baker's yeast).
    800..824     +  protein_bind   attB1: mutant version of attB; recombination site for the Gateway® BP reaction BP Clonase™
    851..1567    +  CDS            yeGFP: yeast-enhanced green fluorescent protein codons optimized for translation in S. cerevisiae and C. albicans
   1576..1600    -  protein_bind   attB2: mutant version of attB; recombination site for the Gateway® BP reaction BP Clonase™
   1628..1654    +  misc_feature   MCS (fragment): pBluescript multiple cloning site
   1663..1681    -  promoter       T7 promoter: promoter for bacteriophage T7 RNA polymerase
   1682..1825    +  CDS            ADH1 (fragment): ADH1_YEAST - Also known as ADC1. Experimental evidence at protein level: Swiss-Prot protein existence level 1. This isozyme preferentially catalyzes the conversion of primary unbranched alcohols to their corresponding aldehydes. Also shows activity toward secondary alcohols. From Saccharomyces cerevisiae (strain ATCC 204508 / S288c) (Baker's yeast).
   1829..2016    +  terminator     ADH1 terminator: S. cerevisiae ADH1; transcription terminator for the S. cerevisiae alcohol dehydrogenase 1 (ADH1) gene
   2024..2181    +  CDS            lacZα (fragment): LacZα fragment of β-galactosidase; lacZ fragment
   2187..2238    -  misc_feature   bom (fragment): basis of mobility region from pBR322
   2243..2326    +  CDS            RAF1 (fragment): RAF_YEAST - Experimental evidence at transcript level: Swiss-Prot protein existence level 2. Antagonizes transcriptional repression of recombinase FLP by REP1-REP2. May play a role in plasmid partitioning. From Saccharomyces cerevisiae (strain ATCC 204508 / S288c) (Baker's yeast).
   2480..3826    -  rep_origin     2μ ori: yeast 2μ plasmid origin of replication
   3831..3847    -  promoter       tet promoter (fragment): E. coli promoter for tetracycline efflux protein gene
   3937..4740    -  CDS            URA3: orotidine-5'-phosphate decarboxylase, required for uracil biosynthesis; S. cerevisiae URA3; yeast auxotrophic marker, counterselectable with 5-fluoroorotic acid (5-FOA)
   4741..4956    -  promoter       URA3 promoter: S. cerevisiae URA3
   5067..5171    +  promoter       AmpR promoter: bla
   5172..6032    +  CDS            AmpR: β-lactamase; bla; confers resistance to ampicillin, carbenicillin, and related antibiotics
   6203..6791    +  rep_origin     ori: high-copy-number ColE1/pMB1/pBR322/pUC origin of replication
   6974..7066    +  CDS            lacI (fragment): lac repressor; lacI; The lac repressor binds to the lac operator to inhibit transcription in E. coli. This inhibition can be relieved by adding lactose or isopropyl-β-D-thiogalactopyranoside (IPTG).
   7079..7100    +  protein_bind   CAP binding site: CAP binding activates transcription in the presence of cAMP. E. coli catabolite activator protein
   7115..7145    +  promoter       lac promoter: promoter for the E. coli lac operon
   7153..7169    +  protein_bind   lac operator: The lac repressor binds to the lac operator to inhibit transcription in E. coli. This inhibition can be relieved by adding lactose or isopropyl-β-D-thiogalactopyranoside (IPTG). lac repressor encoded by lacI
   7250..7678    -  rep_origin     f1 ori (sequence partly withheld): f1 bacteriophage origin of replication; arrow indicates direction of (+) strand synthesis
