[The description below was written by a language model from this plasmid's Addgene catalogue record and pLannotate feature annotations shown in this document.]
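Description:
pDRF1-GW ymVenus is a yeast episomal expression plasmid of about 7.7 kb, built on the Gateway-compatible pDRF1-GW backbone and intended for overexpression of a yeast codon-optimized mVenus yellow fluorescent protein in budding yeast. It is an E. coli–yeast shuttle vector. In bacteria it replicates from a high-copy ColE1/pUC-type origin and is selected with ampicillin through the β-lactamase gene. In yeast it is maintained as a multicopy plasmid through the 2μ origin and is selected by uracil prototrophy using URA3 with its own promoter, a marker that can also be counterselected with 5-FOA. An f1 origin and remnants of a lac promoter/lacZα region are carried over from the parental cloning vector.

The payload is a single open reading frame of roughly 720 bp flanked by attB1 and attB2 sites, the arrangement left by Gateway recombination into a destination vector, although the catalogue entry lists restriction cloning with unknown sites. The automated annotation labels this ORF as yeGFP. This most likely reflects the close sequence similarity between GFP-derived variants rather than a different insert, since the record names the insert as synthetic ymVenus. Downstream lie a short ADH1 coding fragment and the ADH1 terminator, which provide transcription termination. The promoter driving expression is not explicitly annotated; the region upstream of attB1 shows only fragmentary matches to yeast genomic sequences, so the record does not state its identity. The plasmid comes from a study characterising fluorescent proteins in vivo in budding yeast, where it would serve as a source of untagged, free ymVenus for comparing fluorescent protein properties in living cells.
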