Addgene plasmid #118454: pDRF1-GW ymVenus
Purpose: Overexpression of yeast codon-optimized mVenus
Depositing lab: Bas Teusink. Depositing organization: Vrije Universiteit Amsterdam. Publication: In vivo characterisation of fluorescent proteins in budding yeast. Botman D, de Groot DH, Schmidt P, Goedhart J, Teusink B. Sci Rep. 2019 Feb 19;9(1):2234. doi: 10.1038/s41598-019-38913-z. PubMed 30783202.
Backbone
  Vector backbone: pDRF1-GW
  Vector type: Yeast Expression
  Selectable markers: URA3
Growth in bacteria
  Bacterial resistance: Ampicillin, 100 μg/mL
  Growth temperature: 37°C
  Growth strain: DH5alpha
  Copy number: High Copy
Gene/Insert
  Gene/Insert name: ymVenus
  Species: Synthetic
  Cloning method: Restriction Enzyme; 5′ cloning site unknown (unknown if destroyed); 3′ cloning site unknown (unknown if destroyed)
  Sequencing primers: 5′ AACAATCGTTAATAATTAATTAATTGG; 3′ GAGTCACTTTAAAATTTGTATACAC
Terms and licenses: Academic/Nonprofit Terms; Industry Terms: Not Available to Industry
How to cite: pDRF1-GW ymVenus was a gift from Bas Teusink (Addgene plasmid # 118454 ; http://n2t.net/addgene:118454 ; RRID:Addgene_118454)
